Addgene plasmid #230223: AiP12650 - pAAV-AiE0717h-minBG-SYFP2-WPRE3-BGHpA (Alias: CN2650)
Purpose: AiE0717h is an enhancer sequence, designed to drive AAV-mediated transgene expression in specific populations of brain cells
Depositing lab: Allen Institute for Brain Science & Boaz Levi. Depositing organization: Allen Institute. Publication: A suite of enhancer AAVs and transgenic mouse lines for genetic access to cortical cell types. Ben-Simon Y, Hooper M, Narayan S, Daigle TL, Dwivedi D, Way SW, Oster A, Stafford DA, Mich JK, Taormina MJ, Martinez RA, Opitz-Araya X, Roth JR, Alexander JR, Allen S, Amster A, Arbuckle J, Ayala A, Baker PM, Bakken TE, Barcelli T, Barta S, Bendrick J, Bertagnolli D, Bielstein C, Bishwakarma P, Bowlus J, Boyer G, Brouner K, Casian B, Casper T, Chakka AB, Chakrabarty R, Chance RK, Chavan S, Clark M, Colbert K, Collman F, Daniel S, Departee M, DiValentin P, Donadio N, Dotson N, Egdorf T, Fliss T, Gabitto M, Garcia J, Gary A, Gasperini M, Gloe J, Goldy J, Gore BB, Graybuck L, Greisman N, Haeseleer F, Halterman C, Haradon Z, Hastings SD, Helback O, Ho W, Hockemeyer D, Huang C, Huff S, Hunker A, Johansen N, Jones D, Juneau Z, Kalmbach B, Kannan M, Khem S, Kussick E, Kutsal R, Larsen R, Lee C, Lee AY, Leibly M, Lenz GH, Li S, Liang E, Lusk N, Madigan Z, Malloy J, Malone J, McCue R, Melchor J, Mollenkopf T, Moosman S, Morin E, Newman D, Ng L, Ngo K, Omstead V, Otto S, Oyama A, Pena N, Pham T, Phillips E, Pom CA, Potekhina L, Ransford S, Ray PL, Rette D, Reynoldson C, Rimorin C, Rocha D, Ruiz A, Sanchez REA, Sawyer L, Sedeno-Cortes A, Sevigny JP, Shapovalova N, Shepard N, Shulga L, Sigler AR, Siverts L, Soliman S, Somasundaram S, Staats B, Stewart K, Szelenyi E, Tieu M, Trader C, Tran A, van Velthoven CTJ, Walker M, Wang Y, Weed N, Wirthlin M, Wood T, Wynalda B, Yao Z, Zhou T, Ariza J, Dee N, Reding M, Ronellenfitch K, Mufti S, Sunkin SM, Smith KA, Esposito L, Waters J, Thyagarajan B, Yao S, Lein ES, Zeng H, Levi BP, Ngai J, Ting JT, Tasic B. Cell. 2025 May 16:S0092-8674(25)00513-6. doi: 10.1016/j.cell.2025.05.002. PubMed 40403729.
Backbone
  Vector backbone: pAAV2
  Vector type: AAV
Growth in bacteria
  Bacterial resistance: Ampicillin, 100 μg/mL
  Growth temperature: 37°C
  Growth strain: NEB Stable
  Copy number: High Copy
Gene/Insert
  Gene/Insert name: SYFP2
  Species: Synthetic
  Promoter: minBG
  Cloning method: Gibson Cloning
Terms and licenses: Academic/Nonprofit Terms; Industry Terms: Not Available to Industry
How to cite: AiP12650 - pAAV-AiE0717h-minBG-SYFP2-WPRE3-BGHpA (Alias: CN2650) was a gift from Allen Institute for Brain Science & Boaz Levi (Addgene plasmid # 230223 ; http://n2t.net/addgene:230223 ; RRID:Addgene_230223)
