[The description below was written by a language model from this plasmid's Addgene catalogue record and pLannotate feature annotations shown in this document.]
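Description:
AiP12650 - pAAV-AiE0717h-minBG-SYFP2-WPRE3-BGHpA (alias CN2650) is an AAV transfer plasmid of about 4.9 kb built on a pAAV2 backbone and used to package an enhancer-driven fluorescent reporter into recombinant adeno-associated virus. It is propagated in E. coli as a high-copy plasmid through a ColE1/pUC-type origin and selected with ampicillin through the bla gene and its native promoter. The backbone also carries an f1 phage origin and small remnants of the pBR322 bom and rop regions. The record lists a recombination-deficient growth strain, which is a common choice for keeping the repeat-rich ITRs intact.

The payload lies between AAV2 inverted terminal repeats, which provide the signals for genome replication and packaging. The automated annotation detects the left ITR only as short fragments and the right ITR as a complete element. Within the cassette, the AiE0717h enhancer sits upstream of minBG, which by its name is presumably a minimal beta-globin promoter. Neither element is annotated in the feature table, but both presumably occupy the unannotated stretch before the reporter. A minimal promoter of this kind has little activity by itself, so the enhancer is expected to determine where expression occurs. The reporter is SYFP2, a monomeric, rapidly maturing yellow fluorescent protein derived from Aequorea victoria. It is followed by WPRE3, a shortened woodchuck hepatitis virus posttranscriptional element (annotated as two WPRE fragments) that boosts transcript expression while saving packaging space, and then by the bovine growth hormone polyadenylation signal.

The construct belongs to a collection of enhancer AAVs developed for genetic access to cortical cell types. It is intended to label specific populations of brain cells after viral delivery, although the record does not state which population AiE0717h targets.
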