Features (pLannotate 1.2.2; 14 found; start..end, strand, type, name):
     12..39      +  repeat_region  AAV2 ITR (fragment): inverted terminal repeat of adeno-associated virus serotype 2 inverted
     68..95      +  repeat_region  AAV2 ITR (fragment): inverted terminal repeat of adeno-associated virus serotype 2 inverted
    889..1605    +  CDS            SYFP2: SYFP2 is a basic (constitutively fluorescent) yellow fluorescent protein published in 2006, derived from Aequorea victoria. It is reported to be a very rapidly-maturing monomer with moderate acid sensitivity.
   1645..1802    +  misc_feature   WPRE (fragment): woodchuck hepatitis virus posttranscriptional regulatory element
   1808..1888    +  misc_feature   WPRE (fragment): woodchuck hepatitis virus posttranscriptional regulatory element
   1905..2016    +  polyA_signal   bGH poly(A) signal: bovine growth hormone polyadenylation signal
   2134..2274    +  repeat_region  AAV2 ITR: inverted terminal repeat of adeno-associated virus serotype 2 inverted
   2279..2330    -  misc_feature   bom (fragment): basis of mobility region from pBR322
   2349..2804    +  rep_origin     f1 ori (sequence partly withheld): f1 bacteriophage origin of replication; arrow indicates direction of (+) strand synthesis
   2805..2854    -  misc_feature   bom (fragment): basis of mobility region from pBR322
   2956..2991    -  CDS            rop (fragment): Rop protein, which maintains plasmids at low copy number; rop
   3086..3190    +  promoter       AmpR promoter: bla
   3191..4051    +  CDS            AmpR: β-lactamase; bla; confers resistance to ampicillin, carbenicillin, and related antibiotics
   4222..4810    +  rep_origin     ori: high-copy-number ColE1/pMB1/pBR322/pUC origin of replication
>Addgene plasmid #230223 | AiP12650 - pAAV-AiE0717h-minBG-SYFP2-WPRE3-BGHpA (Alias: CN2650) | addgene full sequence | sequence record 473541 | Addgene NGS Result
CCTGCAGGCAGCTGCGCGCTCGCTCGCTCACTGAGGCCGCCCGGGCGTCGGGCGACCTTTGGTCGCCCGG
CCTCAGTGAGCGAGCGAGCGCGCAGAGAGGGAGTGGCCAACTCCATCACTAGGGGTTCCTGCGGCCGCAC
GCGTACTTCTTAGGGCGAACGTTCTTTATCACAAGGAGATAAGCTGTAGGAAGTTTGGATATAGCTTCCT
GGGATCCTTGCCCGTATCCCAACTTCCTTTTTTTGCTCCTACTTAGTAAGAATTCTAAAGTCTGCTGGAG
GATTGTTATTCAATGTAGGCACGATTGAAAGTAGAAACCATTTTTCTCCCATATTCCTGTTTCCAATTTT
ATACACCTACGTACGTTGTTCCAGCCTGCTTCCTAGTCCATCCCTTTTGTGCAGTTCCTGCCTTTCTAAA
ACCCTGATCTGCAGGGGTTAGAAAACCAGGAACTGCACAAAAGGGATGGCATCCCATTAGATCATGTGAT
CCTCCAGGCTCCAGTAATAGCCCTTCCTCTGTCCTCATTAACTTACATCTCTCCTGTGCCCTTCCTTCAA
AGTACTGCCCCCTATATGGGCCACTGGCAAATTGATTTAAAATTAAGTGTTAATAGCATGTAGCAGCCCT
GCTTCCCTTCTTAAATAATGTTCACATATTACATCTGCCACCAACTTGGCTTCTCCTGTTTGCATCTATA
TGTCTTTTTTTTTTTTTTTTTAAATGTTAGGAAGCGTATTACCTTTGGTTTTGGATAAAATCTCTACCAG
TGTCCTTTTCATTCAATGTGAGCTCGGGCTGGGCATAAAAGTCAGGGCAGAGCCATCTATTGCTTACATT
TGCTTCTGGGATCCAGATCTTTCGAAGCTAGCGCTACCGGTCGCCACCATGGTGAGCAAGGGCGAGGAGC
TGTTCACCGGGGTGGTGCCCATCCTGGTCGAGCTGGACGGCGACGTAAACGGCCACAAGTTCAGCGTGTC
CGGCGAGGGCGAGGGCGATGCCACCTACGGCAAGCTGACCCTGAAGCTGATCTGCACCACCGGCAAGCTG
CCCGTGCCCTGGCCCACCCTCGTGACCACCCTGGGCTACGGCGTGCAGTGCTTCGCCCGCTACCCCGACC
ACATGAAGCAGCACGACTTCTTCAAGTCCGCCATGCCCGAAGGCTACGTCCAGGAGCGCACCATCTTCTT
CAAGGACGACGGCAACTACAAGACCCGCGCCGAGGTGAAGTTCGAGGGCGACACCCTGGTGAACCGCATC
GAGCTGAAGGGCATCGACTTCAAGGAGGACGGCAACATCCTGGGGCACAAGCTGGAGTACAACTACAACA
GCCACAACGTCTATATCACCGCCGACAAGCAGAAGAACGGCATCAAGGCCAACTTCAAGATCCGCCACAA
CATCGAGGACGGCGGCGTGCAGCTCGCCGACCACTACCAGCAGAACACCCCCATCGGCGACGGCCCCGTG
CTGCTGCCCGACAACCACTACCTGAGCTACCAGTCCAAGCTGAGCAAAGACCCCAACGAGAAGCGCGATC
ACATGGTCCTGCTGGAGTTCGTGACCGCCGCCGGGATCACTCTCGGCATGGACGAGCTGTACAAGTAAGT
CGACGGCGCGCCGCGGCCGCGAATTCGATATCATAATCAACCTCTGGATTACAAAATTTGTGAAAGATTG
ACTGGTATTCTTAACTATGTTGCTCCTTTTACGCTATGTGGATACGCTGCTTTAATGCCTTTGTATCATG
CTATTGCTTCCCGTATGGCTTTCATTTTCTCCTCCTTGTATAAATCCTGGTTAGTTCTTGCCACGGCGGA
ACTCATCGCCGCCTGCCTTGCCCGCTGCTGGACAGGGGCTCGGCTGTTGGGCACTGACAATTCCGTGGCT
CGAGAGATCTTCGACTGTGCCTTCTAGTTGCCAGCCATCTGTTGTTTGCCCCTCCCCCGTGCCTTCCTTG
ACCCTGGAAGGTGCCACTCCCACTGTCCTTTCCTAATAAAATGAGGAAATTGCATCGCATTGTCTGAGTA
GGTGTCATTCTATTCTGGGGGGTGGGGTGGGGCAGGACAGCAAGGGGGAGGATTGGGAAGACAATAGCAG
GCATGAGATCTCACGTGCGGACCGAGCGGCCGCAGGAACCCCTAGTGATGGAGTTGGCCACTCCCTCTCT
GCGCGCTCGCTCGCTCACTGAGGCCGGGCGACCAAAGGTCGCCCGACGCCCGGGCTTTGCCCGGGCGGCC
TCAGTGAGCGAGCGAGCGCGCAGCTGCCTGCAGGGGCGCCTGATGCGGTATTTTCTCCTTACGCATCTGT
GCGGTATTTCACACCGCATA
[95 nt withheld, positions 2331-2425]
T
[46 nt withheld, positions 2427-2472]
C
[141 nt withheld, positions 2474-2614]
CCTTTGACGTTGGAGTCCACGTTCTTT
[37 nt withheld, positions 2642-2678]
ACTCTATCTCGGGCTATTCTTTTGATTTATAAGGGATTTTGCCGATTTCGGTCTATTGGTTAAAAAATGA
GCTGATTTAACAAAAATTTAACGCGAATTTTAACAAAATATTAACGTTTACAATTTTATGGTGCACTCTC
AGTACAATCTGCTCTGATGCCGCATAGTTAAGCCAGCCCCGACACCCGCCAACACCCGCTGACGCGCCCT
GACGGGCTTGTCTGCTCCCGGCATCCGCTTACAGACAAGCTGTGACCGTCTCCGGGAGCTGCATGTGTCA
GAGGTTTTCACCGTCATCACCGAAACGCGCGAGACGAAAGGGCCTCGTGATACGCCTATTTTTATAGGTT
AATGTCATGATAATAATGGTTTCTTAGACGTCAGGTGGCACTTTTCGGGGAAATGTGCGCGGAACCCCTA
TTTGTTTATTTTTCTAAATACATTCAAATATGTATCCGCTCATGAGACAATAACCCTGATAAATGCTTCA
ATAATATTGAAAAAGGAAGAGTATGAGTATTCAACATTTCCGTGTCGCCCTTATTCCCTTTTTTGCGGCA
TTTTGCCTTCCTGTTTTTGCTCACCCAGAAACGCTGGTGAAAGTAAAAGATGCTGAAGATCAGTTGGGTG
CACGAGTGGGTTACATCGAACTGGATCTCAACAGCGGTAAGATCCTTGAGAGTTTTCGCCCCGAAGAACG
TTTTCCAATGATGAGCACTTTTAAAGTTCTGCTATGTGGCGCGGTATTATCCCGTATTGACGCCGGGCAA
GAGCAACTCGGTCGCCGCATACACTATTCTCAGAATGACTTGGTTGAGTACTCACCAGTCACAGAAAAGC
ATCTTACGGATGGCATGACAGTAAGAGAATTATGCAGTGCTGCCATAACCATGAGTGATAACACTGCGGC
CAACTTACTTCTGACAACGATCGGAGGACCGAAGGAGCTAACCGCTTTTTTGCACAACATGGGGGATCAT
GTAACTCGCCTTGATCGTTGGGAACCGGAGCTGAATGAAGCCATACCAAACGACGAGCGTGACACCACGA
TGCCTGTAGCAATGGCAACAACGTTGCGCAAACTATTAACTGGCGAACTACTTACTCTAGCTTCCCGGCA
ACAATTAATAGACTGGATGGAGGCGGATAAAGTTGCAGGACCACTTCTGCGCTCGGCCCTTCCGGCTGGC
TGGTTTATTGCTGATAAATCTGGAGCCGGTGAGCGTGGGTCTCGCGGTATCATTGCAGCACTGGGGCCAG
ATGGTAAGCCCTCCCGTATCGTAGTTATCTACACGACGGGGAGTCAGGCAACTATGGATGAACGAAATAG
ACAGATCGCTGAGATAGGTGCCTCACTGATTAAGCATTGGTAACTGTCAGACCAAGTTTACTCATATATA
CTTTAGATTGATTTAAAACTTCATTTTTAATTTAAAAGGATCTAGGTGAAGATCCTTTTTGATAATCTCA
TGACCAAAATCCCTTAACGTGAGTTTTCGTTCCACTGAGCGTCAGACCCCGTAGAAAAGATCAAAGGATC
TTCTTGAGATCCTTTTTTTCTGCGCGTAATCTGCTGCTTGCAAACAAAAAAACCACCGCTACCAGCGGTG
GTTTGTTTGCCGGATCAAGAGCTACCAACTCTTTTTCCGAAGGTAACTGGCTTCAGCAGAGCGCAGATAC
CAAATACTGTTCTTCTAGTGTAGCCGTAGTTAGGCCACCACTTCAAGAACTCTGTAGCACCGCCTACATA
CCTCGCTCTGCTAATCCTGTTACCAGTGGCTGCTGCCAGTGGCGATAAGTCGTGTCTTACCGGGTTGGAC
TCAAGACGATAGTTACCGGATAAGGCGCAGCGGTCGGGCTGAACGGGGGGTTCGTGCACACAGCCCAGCT
TGGAGCGAACGACCTACACCGAACTGAGATACCTACAGCGTGAGCTATGAGAAAGCGCCACGCTTCCCGA
AGGGAGAAAGGCGGACAGGTATCCGGTAAGCGGCAGGGTCGGAACAGGAGAGCGCACGAGGGAGCTTCCA
GGGGGAAACGCCTGGTATCTTTATAGTCCTGTCGGGTTTCGCCACCTCTGACTTGAGCGTCGATTTTTGT
GATGCTCGTCAGGGGGGCGGAGCCTATGGAAAAACGCCAGCAACGCGGCCTTTTTACGGTTCCTGGCCTT
TTGCTGGCCTTTTGCTCACATGT
